Addgene plasmid #52174: pChlr-8SR
Purpose: Encodes module 8 with amino acids 12S-16R for recognition of nt 1C
Depositing lab: Huimin Zhao. Depositing organization: University of Illinois at Urbana-Champaign. Publication: Modular assembly of designer PUF proteins for specific post-transcriptional regulation of endogenous RNA. Abil Z, Denard CA, Zhao H. J Biol Eng. 2014 Mar 1;8(1):7. 10.1186/1754-1611-8-7 PubMed 24581042.
Backbone
  Vector backbone: pChlr-pNEB193
  Backbone manufacturer: New England Biolabs
  Backbone size w/o insert (bp): 2280
  Total vector size (bp): 2336
  Modifications to backbone: Replaced the original ampicillin resistance gene Bla with the chloramphenicol resistance gene Cam from pACYC (New England Biolabs) using the Gibson Assembly method.
  Vector type: Bacterial Expression
Growth in bacteria
  Bacterial resistance: Chloramphenicol, 25 μg/mL
  Growth temperature: 37°C
  Growth strain: Top10
  Copy number: High Copy
Gene/Insert
  Gene/Insert name: Pumilio homology domain amino acids 284-319 (alt name: PUM-HD module 8)
  Species: H. sapiens (human)
  Insert size (bp): 36
  Mutation: Changed 12N to 12S and 16Q to 16R in Module 8
  GenBank ID: D43951
  Entrez Gene: PUM1 (a.k.a. HSPUM, NEDMSF, PUMH, PUMH1, PUML1, SCA47)
  Cloning method: Unknown
  Sequencing primers: 5′ M13 For; 3′ M13 Rev
Terms and licenses: Academic/Nonprofit Terms; Industry Terms: Not Available to Industry
How to cite: pChlr-8SR was a gift from Huimin Zhao (Addgene plasmid # 52174 ; http://n2t.net/addgene:52174 ; RRID:Addgene_52174)
