[The description below was written by a language model from this plasmid's Addgene catalogue record.]
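Description:
pChlr-8SR is a small, high-copy bacterial plasmid (about 2.3 kb in total) that serves as a module donor in a library for building designer PUF RNA-binding proteins. Its backbone, pChlr-pNEB193, is a derivative of the pNEB193 cloning vector in which the original ampicillin resistance gene (bla) was swapped by Gibson assembly for the chloramphenicol resistance gene from pACYC, so the plasmid is selected with chloramphenicol in E. coli. The record lists it as a bacterial expression vector, but it names no promoter driving the insert. The origin of replication is also not named. M13 forward and reverse primer sites flank the insert for sequence verification.

The insert is repeat module 8 of the Pumilio homology domain (PUM-HD) of human PUM1, given as amino acids 284–319 of the domain. The record lists an insert size of 36 bp, which seems to reflect the 36-residue length of the module rather than its coding length, and it does not match the roughly 56 bp difference between the stated backbone and total sizes, so the exact insert length is unclear. Within this repeat, two RNA-contacting positions have been altered, 12N to 12S and 16Q to 16R, which redirects the module to recognise cytosine at position 1 of the target RNA. Each PUF repeat contacts a single base, and repeat 8 pairs with the first nucleotide of the eight-base target. Combining this plasmid's module with chosen variants of the other repeats therefore allows modular assembly of a full PUM-HD with customised sequence specificity, intended for post-transcriptional regulation of endogenous RNAs. The cloning method for this entry is not recorded.
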