>Addgene plasmid #52174 | pChlr-8SR | depositor partial sequence | sequence record 80782 | M13F(-40)
GGTCTCAGCCTTATACACCATGATGAAGGACCAGTATGCCAGCTACGTGGTCCGCAAGATGATTGACGTG
GCGGAGCCAGGCCAGCGGAAGATCGTCATGCATAAGATCCGACCCAGAGACCAAGCTTGGCGTAATCATG
GTCATAGCTGTTTCCTGTGTGAAATTGTTATCCGCTCACAA
