>Addgene plasmid #52174 | pChlr-8SR | addgene partial sequence | sequence record 89965 | M13pUC-Fwd 5'-CCCAGTCACGACGTTGTAAAACG-3'
AGCTCGGTCTCAGCCTTATACACCATGATGAAGGACCAGTATGCCAGCTACGTGGTCCGCAAGATGATTG
ACGTGGCGGAGCCAGGCCAGCGGAAGATCGTCATGCATAAGATCCGACCCAGAGACCAAGCTTGGCGTAA
TCATGGTCATAGCTGTTTCCTGTGTGAAATTGTTATCCGCTCACAATTCCACACAACATACGAGCCGGAA
GCATAAAGTGTAAAGCCTGGGGTGCCTAATGAGTGAGCTAACTCACATTAATTGCGTTGCGCTCACTGCC
CGCTTTCCAGTCGGGAAACCTGTCGTGCCAGCTGCATTAATGAATCGGCCAACGCGCGGGGAGAGGCGGT
TTGCGTATTGGGCGCTCTTCCGCTTCCTCGCTCACTGACTCGCTGCGCTCGGTCGTTCGGCTGCGGCGAG
CGGTATCAGCTCACTCAAAGGCGGTAATACGGTTATCCACAGAATCAGGGGATAACGCAGGAAAGAACAT
GTGAGCAAAAGGCCAGCAAAAGGCCAGGAACCGTAAAAAGGCCGCGTTGCTGGCGTTTTTCCATAGGCTC
CGCCCCCCCTGACGAGCATCACAAAAATCGACGCTCAAGTCAGAGGTGGTGAAACCCGACAGGACTATAA
AGATACCAGGCGTTTCCCCCTGGAAGCTCCCTCGTGCGCTCTCCTGTTCCGACCCTGCCGCTTACCGGAT
ACCTGTCCGCCTTTCTCCCTTCGGGAAGCGTGGCGCTTTCTCATAGCTCACGCTGTAGGTATCTCAGTTC
GGTGTAGGTCGTTCGCTCCAAGCTGGGCTGTGTGCACGAACC
